Addgene plasmid #122001: pBECAb-apr
Purpose: (Empty Backbone) A cytidine deaminase-mediated base-editing plasmid in Acinetobacter baumannii
Depositing lab: Quanjiang Ji. Depositing organization: ShanghaiTech University. Publication: A Highly Efficient CRISPR-Cas9-Based Genome Engineering Platform in Acinetobacter baumannii to Understand the H2O2-Sensing Mechanism of OxyR. Wang Y, Wang Z, Chen Y, Hua X, Yu Y, Ji Q. Cell Chem Biol. 2019 Sep 17. pii: S2451-9456(19)30277-6. doi: 10.1016/j.chembiol.2019.09.003. PubMed 31548010.
Backbone
  Vector backbone: pET28a and pWH1266
  Backbone size (bp): 12095
  Modifications to backbone: pBECAb-apr was constructed by combining colE1_origin (form pET28a vector) and WH1266_origin (from pWH1266 vector).
  Vector type: CRISPR
Growth in bacteria
  Bacterial resistance: Apramycin, 25 μg/mL
  Growth temperature: 37°C
  Growth strain: DH5alpha
  Growth instructions: Selectable Marker: 100 μg/mL apramycin in both E.coli DH5alpha and Acinetobacter baumannii
  Copy number: Low Copy
Gene/Insert
  Cloning method: Gibson Cloning
  Sequencing primers: 5′ Unknown; 3′ M13R
Terms and licenses: Academic/Nonprofit Terms; Industry Terms: Not Available to Industry
How to cite: pBECAb-apr was a gift from Quanjiang Ji (Addgene plasmid # 122001 ; http://n2t.net/addgene:122001 ; RRID:Addgene_122001)
