[The description below was written by a language model from this plasmid's Addgene catalogue record and pLannotate feature annotations shown in this document.]
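Description:
pBECAb-apr is an empty-backbone CRISPR base-editing plasmid of about 12.1 kb built for cytidine deaminase-mediated genome editing in Acinetobacter baumannii. It is an E. coli–Acinetobacter shuttle vector. According to the record, it combines the ColE1 origin taken from pET28a with the replication origin of pWH1266. The annotation shows the ColE1/pMB1-type ori with an adjacent rop gene and bom region, consistent with the listed low copy number. The pWH1266 origin is not annotated as such and presumably lies in the largely unannotated stretch of the sequence. Selection in both hosts is by apramycin, conferred by the aac(3)IV acetyltransferase gene, which sits directly downstream of a bla (AmpR) promoter. Small fragments of TcR, lacZα and pBluescript MCS appear to be leftovers from the parental vectors.

The editing payload is a rat APOBEC1 cytidine deaminase coding sequence placed immediately upstream of, and on the same strand as, the Streptococcus pyogenes Cas9 D10A nickase. This arrangement is typical of a deaminase–nickase fusion that converts C to T within a guide-targeted window without making a double-strand break. The promoter driving this fusion is not identified in the feature table. Downstream, a constitutive J23119(SpeI) promoter precedes the S. pyogenes gRNA scaffold. The short gap between them is presumably where a user-designed spacer is inserted, although the record does not describe the cloning site. A Bacillus subtilis sacB gene with its native promoter and control region provides sucrose counter-selection, which is generally used to cure a plasmid from cells once editing is complete. Typical uses would be introducing point mutations or premature stop codons into A. baumannii genes.
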