Features (pLannotate 1.2.2; 21 found; start..end, strand, type, name):
      4..1422    -  CDS            sacB: SACB_BACSU - Experimental evidence at protein level: Swiss-Prot protein existence level 1. From Bacillus subtilis (strain 168).
   1423..1795    -  promoter       sacB promoter (fragment): sacR; sacB promoter and control region
   1804..1866    +  CDS            RXL7_STAA1 (fragment): Protein inferred from homology: Swiss-Prot protein existence level 3. From Staphylococcus aureus (strain Mu3 / ATCC 700698).
   1967..2653    +  CDS            Apobec1: ABEC1_RAT - Experimental evidence at protein level: Swiss-Prot protein existence level 1. Catalytic component of the apolipoprotein B mRNA editing enzyme complex which is responsible for the postranscriptional editing of a CAA codon for Gln to a UAA codon for stop in the APOB mRNA. May also play a role in the epigenetic regulation of gene expression by participating in DNA demethylation. From Rattus norvegicus (Rat).
   2702..6805    +  CDS            Cas9(D10A): nickase mutant of the Cas9 endonuclease from the Streptococcus pyogenes Type II CRISPR/Cas system generates RNA-guided single strand nicks in DNA due to the D10A mutation in the RuvC catalytic domain
   6850..6884    +  promoter       J23119(SpeI) promoter: bacterial promoter (Registry of Standard Biological Parts BBa J23119) modified to end with an SpeI site
   6902..6977    +  misc_RNA       gRNA scaffold: guide RNA scaffold for the Streptococcus pyogenes CRISPR/Cas9 system
   6983..7050    -  misc_feature   MCS (fragment): pBluescript multiple cloning site
   7125..7416    +  CDS            TcR (fragment): tetracycline efflux protein; tet; confers resistance to tetracycline
   7488..7868    -  CDS            YPB1_ECOLX: Protein predicted: Swiss-Prot protein existence level 4. From Escherichia coli.
   7885..8076    +  CDS            rop: Rop protein, which maintains plasmids at low copy number; rop
   8178..8317    +  misc_feature   bom: basis of mobility region from pBR322
   8503..9091    -  rep_origin     ori: high-copy-number ColE1/pMB1/pBR322/pUC origin of replication
   9265..10037   -  CDS            ApmR (fragment): aminoglycoside 3-N-acetyltransferase type IV ; aac(3)IV; confers resistance to apramycin (Paget and Davies, 1996)
  10039..10143   -  promoter       AmpR promoter: bla
  10238..10273   +  CDS            rop (fragment): Rop protein, which maintains plasmids at low copy number; rop
  10375..10424   +  misc_feature   bom (fragment): basis of mobility region from pBR322
  11767..11818   +  misc_feature   bom (fragment): basis of mobility region from pBR322
  11824..11981   -  CDS            lacZα (fragment): LacZα fragment of β-galactosidase; lacZ fragment
  11998..12034   -  misc_feature   MCS (fragment): pBluescript multiple cloning site
  12035..12070   +  misc_feature   bom (fragment): basis of mobility region from pBR322
>Addgene plasmid #122001 | pBECAb-apr | addgene full sequence | sequence record 249040 | Addgene NGS Result
TTATTTGTTAACTGTTAATTGTCCTTGTTCAAGGATGCTGTCTTTGACAACAGATGTTTTCTTGCCTTTG
ATGTTCAGCAGGAAGCTAGGCGCAAACGTTGATTGTTTGTCTGCGTAGAATCCTCTGTTTGTCATATAGC
TTGTAATCACGACATTGTTTCCTTTCGCTTGAGGTACAGCGAAGTGTGAGTAAGTAAAGGTTACATCGTT
AGGATCAAGATCCATTTTTAACACAAGGCCAGTTTTGTTCAGCGGCTTGTATGGGCCAGTTAAAGAATTA
GAAACATAACCAAGCATGTAAATATCGTTAGACGTAATGCCGTCAATCGTCATTTTTGATCCGCGGGAGT
CAGTGAACAGATACCATTTGCCGTTCATTTTAAAGACGTTCGCGCGTTCAATTTCATCTGTTACTGTGTT
AGATGCAATCAGCGGTTTCATCACTTTTTTCAGTGTGTAATCATCGTTTAGCTCAATCATACCGAGAGCG
CCGTTTGCTAACTCAGCCGTGCGTTTTTTATCGCTTTGCAGAAGTTTTTGACTTTCTTGACGGAAGAATG
ATGTGCTTTTGCCATAGTATGCTTTGTTAAATAAAGATTCTTCGCCTTGGTAGCCATCTTCAGTTCCAGT
GTTTGCTTCAAATACTAAGTATTTGTGGCCTTTATCTTCTACGTAGTGAGGATCTCTCAGCGTATGGTTG
TCGCCTGAGCTGTAGTTGCCTTCATCGATGAACTGCTGTACATTTTGATACGTTTTTCCGTCACCGTCAA
AGATTGATTTATAATCCTCTACACCGTTGATGTTCAAAGAGCTGTCTGATGCTGATACGTTAACTTGTGC
AGTTGTCAGTGTTTGTTTGCCGTAATGTTTACCGGAGAAATCAGTGTAGAATAAACGGATTTTTCCGTCA
GATGTAAATGTGGCTGAACCTGACCATTCTTGTGTTTGGTCTTTTAGGATAGAATCATTTGCATCGAATT
TGTCGCTGTCTTTAAAGACGCGGCCAGCGTTTTTCCAGCTGTCAATAGAAGTTTCGCCGACTTTTTGATA
GAACATGTAAATCGATGTGTCATCCGCATTTTTAGGATCTCCGGCTAATGCAAAGACGATGTGGTAGCCG
TGATAGTTTGCGACAGTGCCGTCAGCGTTTTGTAATGGCCAGCTGTCCCAAACGTCCAGGCCTTTTGCAG
AAGAGATATTTTTAATTGTGGACGAATCGAACTCAGGAACTTGATATTTTTCATTTTTTTGCTGTTCAGG
GATTTGCAGCATATCATGGCGTGTAATATGGGAAATGCCGTATGTTTCCTTATATGGCTTTTGGTTCGTT
TCTTTCGCAAACGCTTGAGTTGCGCCTCCTGCCAGCAGTGCGGTAGTAAAGGTTAATACTGTTGCTTGTT
TTGCAAACTTTTTGATGTTCATCGTTCATGTCTCCTTTTTTATGTACTGTGTTAGCGGTCTGCTTCTTCC
AGCCCTCCTGTTTGAAGATGGCAAGTTAGTTACGCACAATAAAAAAAGACCTAAAATATGTAAGGGGTGA
CGCCAAAGTATACACTTTGCCCTTTACACATTTTAGGTCTTGCCTGCTTTATCAGTAACAAACCCGCGCG
ATTTACTTTTCGACCTCATTCTATTAGACTCTCGTTTGGATTGCAACTGGTCTATTTTCCTCTTTTGTTT
GATAGAAAATCATAAAAGGATTTGCAGACTACGGGCCTAAAGAACTAAAAAATCTATCTGTTTCTTTTCA
TTCTCTGTATTTTTTATAGTTTCTGTTGCATGGGCATAAAGTTGCAAGCTTGCAAACATGCTTTGGGTAA
ACATGTAGGTATTAACGTCAATGCGACAATAGTAGCATTGATTAAATGAGAATTAGTAAGTGTTTTACTT
ACTAAATTTTATTTAACCTAAAAATGAACCACCTGGATGTGTGGGATTAAAAAGTGAAGAGAGGAGGACA
TATCACATGAGTAGCGAAACCGGTCCGGTTGCAGTGGATCCGACCCTGCGCCGTCGCATTGAACCGCACG
AGTTTGAAGTGTTCTTTGATCCGCGCGAGCTGCGCAAAGAAACTTGCCTGCTGTACGAGATTAACTGGGG
TGGCCGCCATAGCATCTGGCGCCATACCAGCCAGAACACCAATAAGCACGTGGAAGTGAATTTTATTGAA
AAATTTACCACCGAGCGCTACTTCTGCCCTAATACCCGCTGCAGCATCACCTGGTTTCTGAGCTGGAGCC
CGTGCGGCGAATGTAGTCGCGCCATTACCGAGTTCCTGAGCCGCTATCCGCATGTGACCCTGTTCATCTA
CATCGCCCGTCTGTACCATCACGCCGATCCGCGCAATCGCCAAGGTCTGCGTGATCTGATTAGCAGCGGT
GTGACCATCCAGATCATGACCGAACAAGAGAGCGGCTATTGCTGGCGCAACTTCGTGAACTATTCTCCGA
GCAACGAAGCCCACTGGCCGCGTTATCCGCATCTGTGGGTGCGCCTGTATGTGCTGGAGCTGTACTGCAT
CATCCTGGGCCTGCCGCCTTGCCTGAATATTCTGCGCCGTAAACAGCCGCAACTGACATTCTTCACCATC
GCACTGCAGAGCTGCCATTATCAGCGCCTGCCGCCGCACATTTTATGGGCCACCGGTCTGAAAAGCGGTA
GTGAAACTCCGGGCACAAGCGAAAGCGCAACCCCGGAAAGTGATAAGAAATACTCAATAGGCTTAGCTAT
CGGCACAAATAGCGTCGGATGGGCGGTGATCACTGATGAATATAAGGTTCCGTCTAAAAAGTTCAAGGTT
CTGGGAAATACAGACCGCCACAGTATCAAAAAAAATCTTATAGGGGCTCTTTTATTTGACAGTGGAGAGA
CAGCGGAAGCGACTCGTCTCAAACGGACAGCTCGTAGAAGGTATACACGTCGGAAGAATCGTATTTGTTA
TCTACAGGAGATTTTTTCAAATGAGATGGCGAAAGTAGATGATAGTTTCTTTCATCGACTTGAAGAGTCT
TTTTTGGTGGAAGAAGACAAGAAGCATGAACGTCATCCTATTTTTGGAAATATAGTAGATGAAGTTGCTT
ATCATGAGAAATATCCAACTATCTATCATCTGCGAAAAAAATTGGTAGATTCTACTGATAAAGCGGATTT
GCGCTTAATCTATTTGGCCTTAGCGCATATGATTAAGTTTCGTGGTCATTTTTTGATTGAGGGAGATTTA
AATCCTGATAATAGTGATGTGGACAAACTATTTATCCAGTTGGTACAAACCTACAATCAATTATTTGAAG
AAAACCCTATTAACGCAAGTGGAGTAGATGCTAAAGCGATTCTTTCTGCACGATTGAGTAAATCAAGACG
ATTAGAAAATCTCATTGCTCAGCTCCCCGGTGAGAAGAAAAATGGCTTATTTGGGAATCTCATTGCTTTG
TCATTGGGTTTGACCCCTAATTTTAAATCAAATTTTGATTTGGCAGAAGATGCTAAATTACAGCTTTCAA
AAGATACTTACGATGATGATTTAGATAATTTATTGGCGCAAATTGGAGATCAATATGCTGATTTGTTTTT
GGCAGCTAAGAATTTATCAGATGCTATTTTACTTTCAGATATCCTAAGAGTAAATACTGAAATAACTAAG
GCTCCCCTATCAGCTTCAATGATTAAACGCTACGATGAACATCATCAAGACTTGACTCTTTTAAAAGCTT
TAGTTCGACAACAACTTCCAGAAAAGTATAAAGAAATCTTTTTTGATCAATCAAAAAACGGATATGCAGG
TTATATTGATGGGGGAGCTAGCCAAGAAGAATTTTATAAATTTATCAAACCAATTTTAGAAAAAATGGAT
GGTACTGAGGAATTATTGGTGAAACTAAATCGTGAAGATTTGCTGCGCAAGCAACGGACCTTTGACAACG
GCTCTATTCCCCATCAAATTCACTTGGGTGAGCTGCATGCTATTTTGAGAAGACAAGAAGACTTTTATCC
ATTTTTAAAAGACAATCGTGAGAAGATTGAAAAAATCTTGACTTTTCGAATTCCTTATTATGTTGGTCCA
TTGGCGCGTGGCAATAGTCGTTTTGCATGGATGACTCGGAAGTCTGAAGAAACAATTACCCCATGGAATT
TTGAAGAAGTTGTCGATAAAGGTGCTTCAGCTCAATCATTTATTGAACGCATGACAAACTTTGATAAAAA
TCTTCCAAATGAAAAAGTACTACCAAAACATAGTTTGCTTTATGAGTATTTTACGGTTTATAACGAATTG
ACAAAGGTCAAATATGTTACTGAAGGAATGCGAAAACCAGCATTTCTTTCAGGTGAACAGAAGAAAGCCA
TTGTTGATTTACTCTTCAAAACAAATCGAAAAGTAACCGTTAAGCAATTAAAAGAAGATTATTTCAAAAA
AATAGAATGTTTTGATAGTGTTGAAATTTCAGGAGTTGAAGATAGATTTAATGCTTCATTAGGTACCTAC
CATGATTTGCTAAAAATTATTAAAGATAAAGATTTTTTGGATAATGAAGAAAATGAAGATATCTTAGAGG
ATATTGTTTTAACATTGACCTTATTTGAAGATAGGGAGATGATTGAGGAAAGACTTAAAACATATGCTCA
CCTCTTTGATGATAAGGTGATGAAACAGCTTAAACGTCGCCGTTATACTGGTTGGGGACGTTTGTCTCGA
AAATTGATTAATGGTATTAGGGATAAGCAATCTGGCAAAACAATATTAGATTTTTTGAAATCAGATGGTT
TTGCCAATCGCAATTTTATGCAGCTGATCCATGATGATAGTTTGACATTTAAAGAAGACATTCAAAAAGC
ACAAGTGTCTGGACAAGGCGATAGTTTACATGAACATATTGCAAATTTAGCTGGTAGCCCTGCTATTAAA
AAAGGTATTTTACAGACTGTAAAAGTTGTTGATGAATTGGTCAAAGTAATGGGGCGGCATAAGCCAGAAA
ATATCGTTATTGAAATGGCACGTGAAAATCAGACAACTCAAAAGGGCCAGAAAAATTCGCGAGAGCGTAT
GAAACGAATCGAAGAAGGTATCAAAGAATTAGGAAGTCAGATTCTTAAAGAGCATCCTGTTGAAAATACT
CAATTGCAAAATGAAAAGCTCTATCTCTATTATCTCCAAAATGGAAGAGACATGTATGTGGACCAAGAAT
TAGATATTAATCGTTTAAGTGATTATGATGTCGATCACATTGTTCCACAAAGTTTCCTTAAAGACGATTC
AATAGACAATAAGGTCTTAACGCGTTCTGATAAAAATCGTGGTAAATCGGATAACGTTCCAAGTGAAGAA
GTAGTCAAAAAGATGAAAAACTATTGGAGACAACTTCTAAACGCCAAGTTAATCACTCAACGTAAGTTTG
ATAATTTAACGAAAGCTGAACGTGGAGGTTTGAGTGAACTTGATAAAGCTGGTTTTATCAAACGCCAATT
GGTTGAAACTCGCCAAATCACTAAGCATGTGGCACAAATTTTGGATAGTCGCATGAATACTAAATACGAT
GAAAATGATAAACTTATTCGAGAGGTTAAAGTGATTACCTTAAAATCTAAATTAGTTTCTGACTTCCGAA
AAGATTTCCAATTCTATAAAGTACGTGAGATTAACAATTACCATCATGCCCATGATGCGTATCTAAATGC
CGTCGTTGGAACTGCTTTGATTAAGAAATATCCAAAACTTGAATCGGAGTTTGTCTATGGTGATTATAAA
GTTTATGATGTTCGTAAAATGATTGCTAAGTCTGAGCAAGAAATAGGCAAAGCAACCGCAAAATATTTCT
TTTACTCTAATATCATGAACTTCTTCAAAACAGAAATTACACTTGCAAATGGAGAGATTCGCAAACGCCC
TCTAATCGAAACTAATGGGGAAACTGGAGAAATTGTCTGGGATAAAGGGCGAGATTTTGCCACAGTGCGC
AAAGTATTGTCCATGCCCCAAGTCAATATTGTCAAGAAAACAGAAGTACAGACAGGCGGATTCTCCAAGG
AGTCAATTTTACCAAAAAGAAATTCGGACAAGCTTATTGCTCGTAAAAAAGACTGGGATCCAAAAAAATA
TGGTGGTTTTGATAGTCCAACGGTAGCTTATTCAGTCCTAGTGGTTGCTAAGGTGGAAAAAGGGAAATCG
AAGAAGTTAAAATCCGTTAAAGAGTTACTAGGGATCACAATTATGGAAAGAAGTTCCTTTGAAAAAAATC
CGATTGACTTTTTAGAAGCTAAAGGATATAAGGAAGTTAAAAAAGACTTAATCATTAAACTACCTAAATA
TAGTCTTTTTGAGTTAGAAAACGGTCGTAAACGGATGCTGGCTAGTGCCGGAGAATTACAAAAAGGAAAT
GAGCTGGCTCTGCCAAGCAAATATGTGAATTTTTTATATTTAGCTAGTCATTATGAAAAGTTGAAGGGTA
GTCCAGAAGATAACGAACAAAAACAATTGTTTGTGGAGCAGCATAAGCATTATTTAGATGAGATTATTGA
GCAAATCAGTGAATTTTCTAAGCGTGTTATTTTAGCAGATGCCAATTTAGATAAAGTTCTTAGTGCATAT
AACAAACATAGAGACAAACCAATACGTGAACAAGCAGAAAATATTATTCATTTATTTACGTTGACGAATC
TTGGAGCTCCCGCTGCTTTTAAATATTTTGATACAACAATTGATCGTAAACGATATACGTCTACAAAAGA
AGTTTTAGATGCCACTCTTATCCATCAATCCATCACTGGTCTTTATGAAACACGCATTGATTTGAGTCAG
CTAGGAGGTGACTGATGGCTGGTTGGCGTACTGTTGTGGTAAATACCAAGCTTGATATCTTGACAGCTAG
CTCAGTCCTAGGTATAATACTAGTCGAGACCATTGGTCTCAGTTTTAGAGCTAGAAATAGCAAGTTAAAA
TAAGGCTAGTCCGTTATCAACTTGAAAAAGTGGCACCGAGTCGGTGCTTTTTTTGATATCGAATTCCTGC
AGCCCGGGGGATCCACTAGTTCTAGAGCGGCCGCCACCGCGGTGGAGCTCATCCCAATGGCGCGCCGAGC
TTGGCTCGAGCATGGTCATAGCTGTTTCCTGCTCACTCATTAGGCACCGGGATCTCGACCGATGCCCTTG
AGAGCCTTCAACCCAGTCAGCTCCTTCCGGTGGGCGCGGGGCATGACTATCGTCGCCGCACTTATGACTG
TCTTCTTTATCATGCAACTCGTAGGACAGGTGCCGGCAGCGCTCTGGGTCATTTTCGGCGAGGACCGCTT
TCGCTGGAGCGCGACGATGATCGGCCTGTCGCTTGCGGTATTCGGAATCTTGCACGCCCTCGCTCAAGCC
TTCGTCACTGGTCCCGCCACCAAACGTTTCGGCGAGAAGCAGGCCATTATCGCCGGCATGGCGGCCCCAC
GGGTGCGCATGATCGTGCTCCTGTCGTTGAGGACCCGGCTAGGCTGGCGGGGTTGCCTTACTGGTTAGCA
GAATGAATCACCGATACGCGAGCGAACGTGAAGCGACTGCTGCTGCAAAACGTCTGCGACCTGAGCAACA
ACATGAATGGTCTTCGGTTTCCGTGTTTCGTAAAGTCTGGAAACGCGGAAGTCAGCGCCCTGCACCATTA
TGTTCCGGATCTGCATCGCAGGATGCTGCTGGCTACCCTGTGGAACACCTACATCTGTATTAACGAAGCG
CTGGCATTGACCCTGAGTGATTTTTCTCTGGTCCCGCCGCATCCATACCGCCAGTTGTTTACCCTCACAA
CGTTCCAGTAACCGGGCATGTTCATCATCAGTAACCCGTATCGTGAGCATCCTCTCTCGTTTCATCGGTA
TCATTACCCCCATGAACAGAAATCCCCCTTACACGGAGGCATCAGTGACCAAACAGGAAAAAACCGCCCT
TAACATGGCCCGCTTTATCAGAAGCCAGACATTAACGCTTCTGGAGAAACTCAACGAGCTGGACGCGGAT
GAACAGGCAGACATCTGTGAATCGCTTCACGACCACGCTGATGAGCTTTACCGCAGCTGCCTCGCGCGTT
TCGGTGATGACGGTGAAAACCTCTGACACATGCAGCTCCCGGAGACGGTCACAGCTTGTCTGTAAGCGGA
TGCCGGGAGCAGACAAGCCCGTCAGGGCGCGTCAGCGGGTGTTGGCGGGTGTCGGGGCGCAGCCATGACC
CAGTCACGTAGCGATAGCGGAGTGTATACTGGCTTAACTATGCGGCATCAGAGCAGATTGTACTGAGAGT
GCACCATTGCGGTGTGAAATACCGCACAGATGCGTAAGGAGAAAATACCGCATCAGGCGCTCTTCCGCTT
CCTCGCTCACTGACTCGCTGCGCTCGGTCGTTCGGCTGCGGCGAGCGGTATCAGCTCACTCAAAGGCGGT
AATACGGTTATCCACAGAATCAGGGGATAACGCAGGAAAGAACATGTGAGCAAAAGGCCAGCAAAAGGCC
AGGAACCGTAAAAAGGCCGCGTTGCTGGCGTTTTTCCATAGGCTCCGCCCCCCTGACGAGCATCACAAAA
ATCGACGCTCAAGTCAGAGGTGGCGAAACCCGACAGGACTATAAAGATACCAGGCGTTTCCCCCTGGAAG
CTCCCTCGTGCGCTCTCCTGTTCCGACCCTGCCGCTTACCGGATACCTGTCCGCCTTTCTCCCTTCGGGA
AGCGTGGCGCTTTCTCATAGCTCACGCTGTAGGTATCTCAGTTCGGTGTAGGTCGTTCGCTCCAAGCTGG
GCTGTGTGCACGAACCCCCCGTTCAGCCCGACCGCTGCGCCTTATCCGGTAACTATCGTCTTGAGTCCAA
CCCGGTAAGACACGACTTATCGCCACTGGCAGCAGCCACTGGTAACAGGATTAGCAGAGCGAGGTATGTA
GGCGGTGCTACAGAGTTCTTGAAGTGGTGGCCTAACTACGGCTACACTAGAAGGACAGTATTTGGTATCT
GCGCTCTGCTGAAGCCAGTTACCTTCGGAAAAAGAGTTGGTAGCTCTTGATCCGGCAAACAAACCACCGC
TGGTAGCGGTGGTTTTTTTGTTTGCAAGCAGCAGATTACGCGCAGAAAAAAAGGATCTCAAGAAGATCCT
TTGATCTTTTCTACGGGGTCTGACGCTCAGTGGAACGAAAACTCACGTTAAGGGATTTTGGTCATGAGAT
TATCAAAAAGGATCTTCACCTAGATCCTTTTAAATTAAAAATGAAGTTTTAAATCAATCTAAAGTATATA
TGAGTAAACTTGGTCTGACAGTCAGCCAATCGACTGGCGAGCGGCATCGCATTCTTCGCATCCCGCCTCT
GGCGGATGCAGGAAGATCAACGGATCTCGGCCCAGTTGACCCAGGGCTGTCGCCACAATGTCGCGGGAGC
GGATCAACCGAGCAAAGGCATGACCGACTGGACCTTCCTTCTGAAGGCTCTTCTCCTTGAGCCACCTGTC
CGCCAAGGCAAAGCGCTCACAGCAGTGGTCATTCTCGAGATAATCGACGCGTACCAACTTGCCATCCTGA
AGAATGGTGCAGTGTCTCGGCACCCCATAGGGAACCTTTGCCATCAACTCGGCAAGATGCAGCGTCGTGT
TGGCATCGTGTCCCACGCCGAGGAGAAGTACCTGCCCATCGAGTTCATGGACACGGGCGACCGGGCTTGC
AGGCGAGTGAGGTGGCAGGGGCAATGGATCAGAGATGATCTGCTCTGCCTGTGGCCCCGCTGCCGCAAAG
GCAAATGGATGGGCGCTGCGCTTTACATTTGGCAGGCGCCAGAATGTGTCAGAGACAACTCCAAGGTCCG
GTGTAACGGGCGACGTGGCAGGATCGAACGGCTCGTCGTCCAGACCTGACCACGAGGGCATGACGAGCGT
CCCTCCCGGACCCAGCGCAGCACGCAGGGCCTCGATCAGTCCAAGTGGCCCATCTTCGAGGGGCCGGACG
CTACGGAAGGAGCTGTGGACCAGCAGCACACCGCCGGGGGTAACCCCAAGGTTGAGAAGCTGACCGATGA
GCTCGGCTTTTCGCCATTCGTATTGCATACTCTTCCTTTTTCAATATTATTGAAGCATTTATCAGGGTTA
TTGTCTCATGAGCGGATACATATTTGAATGTATTTAGAAAAATAAACAAATAGGGGTTCCGCGCACATTT
CCCCGAAAAGTGCCACCTGACGTCTAAGAAACCATTATTATCATGACATTAACCTATAAAAATAGGCGTA
TCACGAGGCCCTTTCGTCTCGCGCGTTTCGGTGATGACGGTGAAAACCTCTGACACATGCAGCTCCCGGA
GACGGTCACAGCTTGTCTGTAAGCGGATGCCGGGAGCAGACAAGCCCGTCAGGGCGCGTCAGCGGGTGTT
GGCGGGTGTCGGGGCTGGCTTAACTATGCGGCATCAGAGCAGATTGTACTGAGAGTGCACCATAGGATTT
TAACATTTTGCGTTGTTCCAAAAGTTATCAACAGCCTAGAACGTCATAGGAAGCGATTACAGACACTTTA
TAGCTATCAGCATGGGAACATAAGGGCAGGATGAAATATGGGTCTTAAAACGCAAATGGTGAGGTTTTAG
AGGTATTTTTTGAAGATGATTAAGGCGGTTTGTTTTTAAAATTTTTGGCGGCTCTCAGGCTGCTTACATT
TTAACCAGTTCAGTGAAAAGTTCTTTTTCAGCAAATTTCTGTTTAGCACCATAGCTAAAACTTGCGTGGA
ACATATTAAGAATTGACCGAAATGACACAATCTCAATTATATTTTTTTTGAAAAGTTTTCTTTATCAAAT
ATTTTAAATCATTGATTTATATATAAGTATACATTCATTTTAATAATTAATCTTTATTTAACAATGATTT
ATCTATATTCAATTGTTTAATTATTCTTACTAATATTATCTCTATATCAATATTTTTTATTTAAAAACAT
ATGTTTAGTAGTGCTTTTGATTAAAGTACCAGAGGGAGGGAGCAGAGCTGAATGGGAAATACTCACCCTA
GAGCGATTCTTAAAAATCACCCTAAAGTATTCCCATTCGATGTACCGTCGGTCGGTCGCTTTCGCATCAG
GGATGACATCACTGTATCAAGCTGCCACTGTTATGATTACGATTGATAGCACCGCCTGAACACGCTCATA
ACCGCCAATTAAATGACTACTCATTGCGTCCGCTACTCTGTTCAGTTCCCCTAGTAATAGCGTTTTTCCG
ATGTGTGCTAGCGTCACTGTACCTCATCACCCACACATGGACAGATTGAGTTACAGACATTGGCTAAATT
TTTGGGGTCTATGCTTGACAAAGCGAGTTAAAACCTTAGAATTTAAGACAGGTACATTAAGCCCCTGTGG
TGAAATCATTAGCGGTCGTCAAACCTTAATGCTTTCGATTGCCGATATGTCAGTATCGAAGATCTGTACC
CCATAAATTACGGTAAAGCCCCAAGCAATTGCAAGGGGCTTTTATCTTTTTTAACAAAAAAAATTTATAA
ATCAGGATTTTATAACACTAAATAATCCAAAGTACATGAGTAAGTCATGACCACTCCTGCGATGTGTGTA
GCACTCTGAGTATCCGTATTATATCAGTGATGTCATATACAACCACATAATGCGGATGTATCACTAACTC
CCTAGTATCTTTCTGTCTGCCTGTGCGCCCCATCAGTCGATTATCAACAAGTAAATCTGTCTTTTCTTCA
ATTAAATCATCAATTTCAATAGCTGCTATAGGGTTGCGTTCTTCAAGATAATCATAGATATTTCTACGAT
CTTGGCTATGCGGTGTGAAATACCGCACAGATGCGTAAGGAGAAAATACCGCATCAGGCGCCATTCGCCA
TTCAGGCTGCGCAACTGTTGGGAAGGGCGATCGGTGCGGGCCTCTTCGCTATTACGCCAGCTGGCGAAAG
GGGGATGTGCTGCAAGGCGATTAAGTTGGGTAACGCCAGGGTTTTCCCAGTCACGACGTTGTAAAACGAC
GGCCAGTGAATTGACGCGTATTGGGATGGTACCGGGCCCCCCCTCGAGGTCGACGGTATCGATACGGCAT
CAGAGCAGATTGTACTGAGAGTGCACCATAATCGGCATTTTCTTTTGCGTTT
